>Addgene plasmid #29240 | pEMS1492 | addgene partial sequence | sequence record 38824 | LacZ-R 5'-GACAGTATCGGCCTCAGGAA-3'
CCGCTTCTGGTGCCGGAAACCAGGCAAAGCGCCATTCGCCATTCAGGCTGCGCAACTGTTGGGAAGGGCG
ATCGGTGCGGGCCTCTTCGCTATTACGCCAGCTGGCGAAAGGGGGATGTGCTGCAAGGCGATTAAGTTGG
GTAACGCCAGGGTTTTCCCAGTCACGACGTTGTAAAACGACGGGATCCGCCATGGTGGCGGAAGTTCCTA
TACCTTTTGAAGAATAGGAACTTCGGAATAGGAACTTCCTGTGGAGAGAAAGGCAAAGTGGATGTCAGTA
AGACCAATAGGTGCCTATCAGAAACGCAAGAGTCTTCTCTGTCTCGACAAGCCCAGTTTCTATTGGTCTC
CTTAAACCTGTCTTGTAACCTTGATACTTACGGCGCGCCTCTGAAACTCGTCGTTGCTGGGGCACCACGC
GCTCCCACCTTTTATAGTGAGCCCGAGCCCCCGTGCAGGAAAGAGGGAGGAGGCGAAGAAGGAAGGGGGT
GTGGAGGAGGGCCCGGGTCAACCGTCTGTAGGCAGCGCTCCGCCGGCGCTTGACGTCAATGCCCGCCGGG
TTCCAGGCGCCTGGGAACGAGGCTCTGCGCACAGATGGGCTAGAGCGCAGAGAACAGGACCCTGCGCCCC
CAAAGGCTGTCAGTCTCACGGCAAGGGATGCTCCCCGAGGGGCCTGAGCTGAAGCCGAGGGGCTAGAGGT
GAGGGACGGGAAGCGGGAGGGGCCTAGGAAATGGAAAATGCCTTCGGGTCAATGCACAGGCAGGAGAGTC
GTTTCCCAACACCTAGCAGTGGTGACAGCTGCAACATCCACCTCGCCAGCCCTGCCTTGCC
