[The description below was written by a language model from this plasmid's Addgene catalogue record.]
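Description:
pEMS1492 is a Pleiades Promoter Project plasmid built on the large pEMS1313 backbone (about 18.8 kb without insert). It carries Ple21, a 2,733 bp human MiniPromoter designed from regulatory sequence of the CARTPT gene, which encodes the cocaine- and amphetamine-regulated transcript protein precursor. The plasmid is maintained in E. coli as a high-copy construct under ampicillin selection. The record does not include a feature table, so the origin of replication and the other backbone elements that account for its size are not specified here.

The Ple21 element was inserted by restriction cloning between FseI and AscI sites, which places it upstream of a backbone-encoded reporter cassette described as Intron-LacZ-NLS. In this arrangement the MiniPromoter is the only variable part. It drives transcription of a lacZ gene encoding β-galactosidase, preceded by an intron, a feature commonly included to improve transgene expression. The reporter carries a nuclear localisation signal that concentrates the signal in the nuclei of expressing cells, so that they can be scored individually in stained tissue.

The construct belongs to a collection of compact human regulatory elements tested for their ability to direct selective expression in defined brain regions and cell types. For pEMS1492 the recorded outcome is negative, since no LacZ reporter expression was detected in the brain or eye. It therefore mainly documents that this CARTPT-derived design did not give detectable activity. It may also serve as a comparison point or starting material for redesigning CARTPT regulatory elements, rather than as a working expression tool.
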