Addgene plasmid #29240: pEMS1492
Purpose: Expression of the reporter gene was not detected in the brain and eye using LacZ.
Depositing lab: Elizabeth Simpson. Depositing organization: University of British Columbia. Publication: A regulatory toolbox of MiniPromoters to drive selective expression in the brain. Portales-Casamar E, Swanson DJ, Liu L, de Leeuw CN, Banks KG, Ho Sui SJ, Fulton DL, Ali J, Amirabbasi M, Arenillas DJ, Babyak N, Black SF, Bonaguro RJ, Brauer E, Candido TR, Castellarin M, Chen J, Chen Y, Cheng JC, Chopra V, Docking TR, Dreolini L, D'Souza CA, Flynn EK, Glenn R, Hatakka K, Hearty TG, Imanian B, Jiang S, Khorasan-zadeh S, Komljenovic I, Laprise S, Liao NY, Lim JS, Lithwick S, Liu F, Liu J, Lu M, McConechy M, McLeod AJ, Milisavljevic M, Mis J, O'Connor K, Palma B, Palmquist DL, Schmouth JF, Swanson MI, Tam B, Ticoll A, Turner JL, Varhol R, Vermeulen J, Watkins RF, Wilson G, Wong BK, Wong SH, Wong TY, Yang GS, Ypsilanti AR, Jones SJ, Holt RA, Goldowitz D, Wasserman WW, Simpson EM. Proc Natl Acad Sci U S A. 2010 Sep 21. 107(38):16589-94. 10.1073/pnas.1009158107 PubMed 20807748.
Backbone
  Vector backbone: pEMS1313
  Backbone size w/o insert (bp): 18843
  Vector type: Pleiades Promoter Project [sic, Pleaides Plieades]
Growth in bacteria
  Bacterial resistance: Ampicillin, 100 μg/mL
  Growth temperature: 37°C
  Growth strain: DH5alpha
  Growth instructions: DH10B
  Copy number: High Copy
Gene/Insert
  Gene/Insert name: Ple21 (alt names: CARTPT; Cocaine- and amphetamine-regulated transcript protein precursor)
  Species: H. sapiens (human)
  Insert size (bp): 2733
  Entrez Gene: CARTPT (a.k.a. CART)
  Tag / fusion protein: Intron-LacZ-NLS (C terminal on backbone)
  Cloning method: Restriction Enzyme; 5′ cloning site FseI (unknown if destroyed); 3′ cloning site AscI (unknown if destroyed)
  Sequencing primers: 5′ Unknown
Terms and licenses: Academic/Nonprofit Terms; Industry Terms
How to cite: pEMS1492 was a gift from Elizabeth Simpson (Addgene plasmid # 29240 ; http://n2t.net/addgene:29240 ; RRID:Addgene_29240)
